>Addgene plasmid #248808 | His6-mCherry-Flag-LplAW37V and F147S | addgene full sequence | sequence record 495663 | Addgene NGS Result
TGCGGTGGGCTCTATGGCTTCTGAGGCGGAAAGAACCAGCTGGGGCTCTAGGGGGTATCCCC
[124 nt withheld, positions 63-186]
C
[91 nt withheld, positions 188-278]
A
[49 nt withheld, positions 280-328]
CCTTTGACGTTGGAGTCCACGTTCTTT
[37 nt withheld, positions 356-392]
ACCCTATCTCGGTCTATTCTTTTGATTTATAAGGGATTTTGCCGATTTCGGCCTATTGGTTAAAAAATGA
GCTGATTTAACAAAAATTTAACGCGAATTAATTCTGTGGAATGTGTGTCAGTTAGGGTGTGGAAAGTCCC
CAGGCTCCCCAGCAGGCAGAAGTATGCAAAGCATGCATCTCAATTAGTCAGCAACCAGGTGTGGAAAGTC
CCCAGGCTCCCCAGCAGGCAGAAGTATGCAAAGCATGCATCTCAATTAGTCAGCAACCATAGTCCCGCCC
CTAACTCCGCCCATCCCGCCCCTAACTCCGCCCAGTTCCGCCCATTCTCCGCCCCATGGCTGACTAATTT
TTTTTATTTATGCAGAGGCCGAGGCCGCCTCTGCCTCTGAGCTATTCCAGAAGTAGTGAGGAGGCTTTTT
TGGAGGCCTAGGCTTTTGCAAAAAGCTCCCGGGAGCTTGTATATCCATTTTCGGATCTGATCAAGAGACA
GGATGAGGATCGTTTCGCATGATTGAACAAGATGGATTGCACGCAGGTTCTCCGGCCGCTTGGGTGGAGA
GGCTATTCGGCTATGACTGGGCACAACAGACAATCGGCTGCTCTGATGCCGCCGTGTTCCGGCTGTCAGC
GCAGGGGCGCCCGGTTCTTTTTGTCAAGACCGACCTGTCCGGTGCCCTGAATGAACTGCAGGACGAGGCA
GCGCGGCTATCGTGGCTGGCCACGACGGGCGTTCCTTGCGCAGCTGTGCTCGACGTTGTCACTGAAGCGG
GAAGGGACTGGCTGCTATTGGGCGAAGTGCCGGGGCAGGATCTCCTGTCATCTCACCTTGCTCCTGCCGA
GAAAGTATCCATCATGGCTGATGCAATGCGGCGGCTGCATACGCTTGATCCGGCTACCTGCCCATTCGAC
CACCAAGCGAAACATCGCATCGAGCGAGCACGTACTCGGATGGAAGCCGGTCTTGTCGATCAGGATGATC
TGGACGAAGAGCATCAGGGGCTCGCGCCAGCCGAACTGTTCGCCAGGCTCAAGGCGCGCATGCCCGACGG
CGAGGATCTCGTCGTGACCCATGGCGATGCCTGCTTGCCGAATATCATGGTGGAAAATGGCCGCTTTTCT
GGATTCATCGACTGTGGCCGGCTGGGTGTGGCGGACCGCTATCAGGACATAGCGTTGGCTACCCGTGATA
TTGCTGAAGAGCTTGGCGGCGAATGGGCTGACCGCTTCCTCGTGCTTTACGGTATCGCCGCTCCCGATTC
GCAGCGCATCGCCTTCTATCGCCTTCTTGACGAGTTCTTCTGAGCGGGACTCTGGGGTTCGAAATGACCG
ACCAAGCGACGCCCAACCTGCCATCACGAGATTTCGATTCCACCGCCGCCTTCTATGAAAGGTTGGGCTT
CGGAATCGTTTTCCGGGACGCCGGCTGGATGATCCTCCAGCGCGGGGATCTCATGCTGGAGTTCTTCGCC
CACCCCAACTTGTTTATTGCAGCTTATAATGGTTACAAATAAAGCAATAGCATCACAAATTTCACAAATA
AAGCATTTTTTTCACTGCATTCTAGTTGTGGTTTGTCCAAACTCATCAATGTATCTTATCATGTCTGTAT
ACCGTCGACCTCTAGCTAGAGCTTGGCGTAATCATGGTCATAGCTGTTTCCTGTGTGAAATTGTTATCCG
CTCACAATTCCACACAACATACGAGCCGGAAGCATAAAGTGTAAAGCCTGGGGTGCCTAATGAGTGAGCT
AACTCACATTAATTGCGTTGCGCTCACTGCCCGCTTTCCAGTCGGGAAACCTGTCGTGCCAGCTGCATTA
ATGAATCGGCCAACGCGCGGGGAGAGGCGGTTTGCGTATTGGGCGCTCTTCCGCTTCCTCGCTCACTGAC
TCGCTGCGCTCGGTCGTTCGGCTGCGGCGAGCGGTATCAGCTCACTCAAAGGCGGTAATACGGTTATCCA
CAGAATCAGGGGATAACGCAGGAAAGAACATGTGAGCAAAAGGCCAGCAAAAGGCCAGGAACCGTAAAAA
GGCCGCGTTGCTGGCGTTTTTCCATAGGCTCCGCCCCCCTGACGAGCATCACAAAAATCGACGCTCAAGT
CAGAGGTGGCGAAACCCGACAGGACTATAAAGATACCAGGCGTTTCCCCCTGGAAGCTCCCTCGTGCGCT
CTCCTGTTCCGACCCTGCCGCTTACCGGATACCTGTCCGCCTTTCTCCCTTCGGGAAGCGTGGCGCTTTC
TCATAGCTCACGCTGTAGGTATCTCAGTTCGGTGTAGGTCGTTCGCTCCAAGCTGGGCTGTGTGCACGAA
CCCCCCGTTCAGCCCGACCGCTGCGCCTTATCCGGTAACTATCGTCTTGAGTCCAACCCGGTAAGACACG
ACTTATCGCCACTGGCAGCAGCCACTGGTAACAGGATTAGCAGAGCGAGGTATGTAGGCGGTGCTACAGA
GTTCTTGAAGTGGTGGCCTAACTACGGCTACACTAGAAGAACAGTATTTGGTATCTGCGCTCTGCTGAAG
CCAGTTACCTTCGGAAAAAGAGTTGGTAGCTCTTGATCCGGCAAACAAACCACCGCTGGTAGCGGTGGTT
TTTTTGTTTGCAAGCAGCAGATTACGCGCAGAAAAAAAGGATCTCAAGAAGATCCTTTGATCTTTTCTAC
GGGGTCTGACGCTCAGTGGAACGAAAACTCACGTTAAGGGATTTTGGTCATGAGATTATCAAAAAGGATC
TTCACCTAGATCCTTTTAAATTAAAAATGAAGTTTTAAATCAATCTAAAGTATATATGAGTAAACTTGGT
CTGACAGTTACCAATGCTTAATCAGTGAGGCACCTATCTCAGCGATCTGTCTATTTCGTTCATCCATAGT
TGCCTGACTCCCCGTCGTGTAGATAACTACGATACGGGAGGGCTTACCATCTGGCCCCAGTGCTGCAATG
ATACCGCGAGACCCACGCTCACCGGCTCCAGATTTATCAGCAATAAACCAGCCAGCCGGAAGGGCCGAGC
GCAGAAGTGGTCCTGCAACTTTATCCGCCTCCATCCAGTCTATTAATTGTTGCCGGGAAGCTAGAGTAAG
TAGTTCGCCAGTTAATAGTTTGCGCAACGTTGTTGCCATTGCTACAGGCATCGTGGTGTCACGCTCGTCG
TTTGGTATGGCTTCATTCAGCTCCGGTTCCCAACGATCAAGGCGAGTTACATGATCCCCCATGTTGTGCA
AAAAAGCGGTTAGCTCCTTCGGTCCTCCGATCGTTGTCAGAAGTAAGTTGGCCGCAGTGTTATCACTCAT
GGTTATGGCAGCACTGCATAATTCTCTTACTGTCATGCCATCCGTAAGATGCTTTTCTGTGACTGGTGAG
TACTCAACCAAGTCATTCTGAGAATAGTGTATGCGGCGACCGAGTTGCTCTTGCCCGGCGTCAATACGGG
ATAATACCGCGCCACATAGCAGAACTTTAAAAGTGCTCATCATTGGAAAACGTTCTTCGGGGCGAAAACT
CTCAAGGATCTTACCGCTGTTGAGATCCAGTTCGATGTAACCCACTCGTGCACCCAACTGATCTTCAGCA
TCTTTTACTTTCACCAGCGTTTCTGGGTGAGCAAAAACAGGAAGGCAAAATGCCGCAAAAAAGGGAATAA
GGGCGACACGGAAATGTTGAATACTCATACTCTTCCTTTTTCAATATTATTGAAGCATTTATCAGGGTTA
TTGTCTCATGAGCGGATACATATTTGAATGTATTTAGAAAAATAAACAAATAGGGGTTCCGCGCACATTT
CCCCGAAAAGTGCCACCTGACGTCGACGGATCGGGAGATCTCCCGATCCCCTATGGTGCACTCTCAGTAC
AATCTGCTCTGATGCCGCATAGTTAAGCCAGTATCTGCTCCCTGCTTGTGTGTTGGAGGTCGCTGAGTAG
TGCGCGAGCAAAATTTAAGCTACAACAAGGCAAGGCTTGACCGACAATTGCATGAAGAATCTGCTTAGGG
TTAGGCGTTTTGCGCTGCTTCGCGATGTACGGGCCAGATATACGCGTTGACATTGATTATTGACTAGTTA
TTAATAGTAATCAATTACGGGGTCATTAGTTCATAGCCCATATATGGAGTTCCGCGTTACATAACTTACG
GTAAATGGCCCGCCTGGCTGACCGCCCAACGACCCCCGCCCATTGACGTCAATAATGACGTATGTTCCCA
TAGTAACGCCAATAGGGACTTTCCATTGACGTCAATGGGTGGAGTATTTACGGTAAACTGCCCACTTGGC
AGTACATCAAGTGTATCATATGCCAAGTACGCCCCCTATTGACGTCAATGACGGTAAATGGCCCGCCTGG
CATTATGCCCAGTACATGACCTTATGGGACTTTCCTACTTGGCAGTACATCTACGTATTAGTCATCGCTA
TTACCATGGTGATGCGGTTTTGGCAGTACATCAATGGGCGTGGATAGCGGTTTGACTCACGGGGATTTCC
AAGTCTCCACCCCATTGACGTCAATGGGAGTTTGTTTTGGCACCAAAATCAACGGGACTTTCCAAAATGT
CGTAACAACTCCGCCCCATTGACGCAAATGGGCGGTAGGCGTGTACGGTGGGAGGTCTATATAAGCAGAG
CTCTCTGGCTAACTAGAGAACCCACTGCTTACTGGCTTATCGAAATTAATACGACTCACTATAGGGAGAC
CCAAGCTTGCGGCCGCCACCATGGTGCGGGGTTCTCATCATCATCATCATCATGGTATGGCTAGCATGGT
GAGCAAGGGCGAGGAGGATAACATGGCCATCATCAAGGAGTTCATGCGCTTCAAGGTGCACATGGAGGGC
TCCGTGAACGGCCACGAGTTCGAGATCGAGGGCGAGGGCGAGGGCCGCCCCTACGAGGGCACCCAGACCG
CCAAGCTGAAGGTGACCAAGGGTGGCCCCCTGCCCTTCGCCTGGGACATCCTGTCCCCTCAGTTCATGTA
CGGCTCCAAGGCCTACGTGAAGCACCCCGCCGACATCCCCGACTACTTGAAGCTGTCCTTCCCCGAGGGC
TTCAAGTGGGAGCGCGTGATGAACTTCGAGGACGGCGGCGTGGTGACCGTGACCCAGGACTCCTCCCTGC
AGGACGGCGAGTTCATCTACAAGGTGAAGCTGCGCGGCACCAACTTCCCCTCCGACGGCCCCGTAATGCA
GAAGAAGACCATGGGCTGGGAGGCCTCCTCCGAGCGGATGTACCCCGAGGACGGCGCCCTGAAGGGCGAG
ATCAAGCAGAGGCTGAAGCTGAAGGACGGCGGCCACTACGACGCTGAGGTCAAGACCACCTACAAGGCCA
AGAAGCCCGTGCAGCTGCCCGGCGCCTACAACGTCAACATCAAGTTGGACATCACCTCCCACAACGAGGA
CTACACCATCGTGGAACAGTACGAACGCGCCGAGGGCCGCCACTCCACCGGCGGCATGGACGAGCTGTAC
AAGAAGGATCCAGACTACAAGGATGACGACGATAAGATGAGCACCCTGAGACTGCTGATCAGCGACAGCT
ACGACCCCTGGTTCAACCTGGCCGTGGAGGAGTGCATCTTCAGACAGATGCCCGCCACCCAGAGAGTGCT
GTTCCTGGTGAGAAACGCCGACACCGTGGTGATCGGCAGAGCCCAGAACCCCTGGAAGGAGTGCAACACC
AGAAGAATGGAGGAGGACAACGTGAGACTGGCCAGAAGAAGCAGCGGCGGCGGCGCCGTGTTCCACGACC
TGGGCAACACCTGCTTCACCTTCATGGCCGGCAAGCCCGAGTACGACAAGACCATCAGCACCAGCATCGT
GCTGAACGCCCTGAACGCCCTGGGCGTGAGCGCCGAGGCCAGCGGCAGAAACGACCTGGTGGTGAAGACC
GTGGAGGGCGACAGAAAGGTGAGCGGCAGCGCCTACAGAGAGACCAAGGACAGAGGCAGCCACCACGGCA
CCCTGCTGCTGAACGCCGACCTGAGCAGACTGGCCAACTACCTGAACCCCGACAAGAAGAAGCTGGCCGC
CAAGGGCATCACCAGCGTGAGAAGCAGAGTGACCAACCTGACCGAGCTGCTGCCCGGCATCACCCACGAG
CAGGTGTGCGAGGCCATCACCGAGGCCTTCTTCGCCCACTACGGCGAGAGAGTGGAGGCCGAGATCATCA
GCCCCAACAAGACCCCCGACCTGCCCAACTTCGCCGAGACCTTCGCCAGACAGAGCAGCTGGGAGTGGAA
CTTCGGCCAGGCCCCCGCCTTCAGCCACCTGCTGGACGAGAGATTCACCTGGGGCGGCGTGGAGCTGCAC
TTCGACGTGGAGAAGGGCCACATCACCAGAGCCCAGGTGTTCACCGACAGCCTGAACCCCGCCCCCCTGG
AGGCCCTGGCCGGCAGACTGCAGGGCTGCCTGTACAGAGCCGACATGCTGCAGCAGGAGTGCGAGGCCCT
GCTGGTGGACTTCCCCGAGCAGGAGAAGGAGCTGAGAGAGCTGAGCGCCTGGATGGCCGGCGCCGTGAGA
TAAGAATTCTGCAGATATCTCGCGAAATCAACCTCTGGATTACAAAATTTGTGAAAGATTGACTGGTATT
CTTAACTATGTTGCTCCTTTTACGCTATGTGGATACGCTGCTTTAATGCCTTTGTATCATGCTATTGCTT
CCCGTATGGCTTTCATTTTCTCCTCCTTGTATAAATCCTGGTTGCTGTCTCTTTATGAGGAGTTGTGGCC
CGTTGTCAGGCAACGTGGCGTGGTGTGCACTGTGTTTGCTGACGCAACCCCCACTGGTTGGGGCATTGCC
ACCACCTGTCAGCTCCTTTCCGGGACTTTCGCTTTCCCCCTCCCTATTGCCACGGCGGAACTCATCGCCG
CCTGCCTTGCCCGCTGCTGGACAGGGGCTCGGCTGTTGGGCACTGACAATTCCGTGGTGTTGTCGGGGAA
ATCATCGTCCTTTCCTTGGCTGCTCGCCTATGTTGCCACCTGGATTCTGCGCGGGACGTCCTTCTGCTAC
GTCCCTTCGGCCCTCAATCCAGCGGACCTTCCTTCCCGCGGCCTGCTGCCGGCTCTGCGGCCTCTTCCGC
GTCTTCGCCTTCGCCCTCAGACGAGTCGGATCTCCCTTTGGGCCGCCTCCCCGCTTAATTAAAACTTGTT
TATTGCAGCTTATAATGGTTACAAATAAAGCAATAGCATCACAAATTTCACAAATAAAGCATTTTTTTCA
CTGCATTCTAGTTGTGGTTTGTCCAAACTCATCAATGTATCTTACAATTG
Features (pLannotate 1.2.2; 25 found; start..end, strand, type, name):
      1..17      +  polyA_signal   bGH poly(A) signal (fragment): bovine growth hormone polyadenylation signal
     21..42      +  promoter       SV40 promoter (fragment): SV40 enhancer and early promoter
     63..491     +  rep_origin     f1 ori (sequence partly withheld): f1 bacteriophage origin of replication; arrow indicates direction of (+) strand synthesis
    505..834     +  promoter       SV40 promoter: SV40 enhancer and early promoter
    901..1692    +  CDS            neo: KKA2_KLEPN - Also known as kan, nptII. Experimental evidence at protein level: Swiss-Prot protein existence level 1. Resistance to kanamycin, neomycin, paromomycin, ribostamycin, butirosin and gentamicin B. From Klebsiella pneumoniae.
   1716..1874    +  CDS            ble (fragment): BLE_KLEPN - Experimental evidence at protein level: Swiss-Prot protein existence level 1. Binding protein with a strong affinity to the bleomycin family of antibiotics. Binds to CL990; an antimitotic-antibiotic compound. From Klebsiella pneumoniae.
   1869..1990    +  polyA_signal   SV40 poly(A) signal: SV40 polyadenylation signal
   2063..2079    -  protein_bind   lac operator: The lac repressor binds to the lac operator to inhibit transcription in E. coli. This inhibition can be relieved by adding lactose or isopropyl-β-D-thiogalactopyranoside (IPTG). lac repressor encoded by lacI
   2087..2117    -  promoter       lac promoter: promoter for the E. coli lac operon
   2132..2153    -  protein_bind   CAP binding site: CAP binding activates transcription in the presence of cAMP. E. coli catabolite activator protein
   2166..2258    -  CDS            lacI (fragment): lac repressor; lacI; The lac repressor binds to the lac operator to inhibit transcription in E. coli. This inhibition can be relieved by adding lactose or isopropyl-β-D-thiogalactopyranoside (IPTG).
   2441..3029    -  rep_origin     ori: high-copy-number ColE1/pMB1/pBR322/pUC origin of replication
   3200..4060    -  CDS            AmpR: β-lactamase; bla; confers resistance to ampicillin, carbenicillin, and related antibiotics
   4061..4165    -  promoter       AmpR promoter: bla
   4224..4276    -  misc_feature   bom (fragment): basis of mobility region from pBR322
   4431..4810    +  enhancer       CMV enhancer: human cytomegalovirus immediate early enhancer
   4811..5014    +  promoter       CMV promoter: human cytomegalovirus (CMV) immediate early promoter
   5010..5043    +  LTR            5' LTR (truncated) (fragment): truncated 5' long terminal repeat (LTR) from HIV-1
   5059..5077    +  promoter       T7 promoter: promoter for bacteriophage T7 RNA polymerase
   5118..5138    +  CDS            capTEV™ (fragment): composite tag for in vivo biotinylation, TEV protease cleavage, and 6xHis tagging
   5148..5855    +  CDS            mCherry: mCherry is a basic (constitutively fluorescent) red fluorescent protein published in 2004, derived from Discosoma sp.. It is reported to be a very rapidly-maturing monomer with low acid sensitivity.
   5868..5890    +  CDS            3xFLAG (fragment): three tandem FLAG® epitope tags
   5889..6902    +  CDS            lplA: LPLA_ECOLI - Also known as yjjF. Experimental evidence at protein level: Swiss-Prot protein existence level 1. Catalyzes both the ATP-dependent activation of exogenously supplied lipoate to lipoyl-AMP and the transfer of the activated lipoyl onto the lipoyl domains of lipoate-dependent enzymes. Is also able to catalyze very poorly the transfer of lipoyl and octanoyl moiety from their acyl carrier protein. From Escherichia coli (strain K12).
   6928..7516    +  misc_feature   WPRE: woodchuck hepatitis virus posttranscriptional regulatory element
   7525..7646    +  polyA_signal   SV40 poly(A) signal: SV40 polyadenylation signal
