[The description below was written by a language model from this plasmid's Addgene catalogue record and pLannotate feature annotations shown in this document.]
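Description:
His6-mCherry-Flag-LplAW37V and F147S is a mammalian expression plasmid built on a pcDNA3 backbone that produces E. coli lipoic acid ligase (LplA) carrying the W37V and F147S substitutions as a red fluorescent fusion protein. In bacteria it is maintained at high copy through a ColE1/pUC-type origin and selected with ampicillin via the β-lactamase gene. An f1 origin is also present. The sequenced record, about 7.7 kb, contains the usual pcDNA3 SV40 early promoter–neomycin phosphotransferase cassette with an SV40 polyadenylation signal, which would allow G418 selection in mammalian cells. The catalogue entry instead lists mTagBFP2 as the selectable marker, but no such coding sequence appears in the feature table, so that field is not supported by the annotated sequence.

The expression cassette is driven by the human CMV immediate-early enhancer and promoter, followed by a T7 promoter. The open reading frame begins with a short His tag (annotated as a fragment of a composite tag), continues through mCherry and a FLAG epitope (annotated as a 3xFLAG fragment, consistent with a single copy), and ends with the lplA coding sequence. Downstream, a WPRE is positioned to enhance transcript stability and expression, and an SV40 poly(A) signal terminates the message; only a remnant of the bGH polyadenylation signal remains. The mCherry moiety lets users identify transfected cells and gauge ligase expression, while the His and FLAG tags permit detection or purification. According to the record, the construct is used for LplA-catalysed labelling in mammalian cells and comes from work on computationally designed, conformation-biasing mutations that alter protein function. The specific effect of each mutation is not stated.
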