Addgene plasmid #248808: His6-mCherry-Flag-LplAW37V and F147S
Purpose: Constructs used for LplA-catalyzed labeling in mammalian cells. LplA is expressed as a fusion with mCherry.
Depositing lab: Alice Ting. Depositing organization: Stanford University. Publication: Computational design of conformation-biasing mutations to alter protein functions. Cavanagh PE, Xue AG, Dai SA, Qiang A, Matsui T, Ting AY. Science. 2026 Jan 8:eadv7953. doi: 10.1126/science.adv7953. PubMed 41505504.
Backbone
  Vector backbone: pcDNA3
  Vector type: Mammalian Expression
  Selectable markers: mTagBFP2
Growth in bacteria
  Bacterial resistance: Ampicillin, 100 μg/mL
  Growth temperature: 37°C
  Growth strain: DH5alpha
  Copy number: High Copy
Gene/Insert
  Gene/Insert name: LplA
  Species: E. coli
  Mutation: W37V and F147S
  Tag / fusion protein: 6xHis-mCherry-Flag (N terminal on insert)
  Cloning method: Restriction Enzyme; 5′ cloning site unknown (unknown if destroyed)
Terms and licenses: Academic/Nonprofit Terms; Industry Terms: Not Available to Industry
Depositor comments: Please visit https://doi.org/10.1101/2025.05.03.652001 for bioRxiv preprint.
How to cite: His6-mCherry-Flag-LplAW37V and F147S was a gift from Alice Ting (Addgene plasmid # 248808 ; http://n2t.net/addgene:248808 ; RRID:Addgene_248808)
